Addgene plasmid #131176: pOVC1_NcVVD-LOV_X
Purpose: Expresses NcVVD-LOV (Neurosporra crassa) followed by restriction sites
Depositing lab: Harald Janovjak. Depositing organization: Institute of Science and Technology Austria (I.S.T. Austria). Publication: Engineering Strategy and Vector Library for the Rapid Generation of Modular Light-Controlled Protein-Protein Interactions. Tichy AM, Gerrard EJ, Legrand JMD, Hobbs RM, Janovjak H. J Mol Biol. 2019 May 29. pii: S0022-2836(19)30317-1. doi: 10.1016/j.jmb.2019.05.033. PubMed 31150735.
Backbone
  Vector backbone: pcDNA3.1-
  Backbone manufacturer: Invitrogen
  Backbone size w/o insert (bp): 5318
  Vector type: Mammalian Expression
  Selectable markers: Neomycin (select with G418)
Growth in bacteria
  Bacterial resistance: Ampicillin, 100 μg/mL
  Growth temperature: 37°C
  Growth strain: DH5alpha
  Copy number: High Copy
Gene/Insert
  Gene/Insert name: NcVVD-LOV
  Species: N. crassa
  Insert size (bp): 501
  Promoter: CMV
  Cloning method: Restriction Enzyme; 5′ cloning site AgeI (destroyed during cloning); 3′ cloning site AgeI (not destroyed)
  Sequencing primers: 5′ CMV_F (CGCAAATGGGCGGTAGGCGTG); 3′ pcDNA_R (CAACAGATGGCTGGCAAC)
Terms and licenses: Academic/Nonprofit Terms; Industry Terms: Not Available to Industry
How to cite: pOVC1_NcVVD-LOV_X was a gift from Harald Janovjak (Addgene plasmid # 131176 ; http://n2t.net/addgene:131176 ; RRID:Addgene_131176)
