[The description below was written by a language model from this plasmid's Addgene catalogue record and pLannotate feature annotations shown in this document.]
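Description:
pOVC1_NcVVD-LOV_X is a mammalian expression plasmid built on the Invitrogen pcDNA3.1(-) backbone, belonging to a vector library designed for rapid assembly of modular, light-controlled protein-protein interactions. It carries a roughly 500 bp insert encoding the LOV (light-oxygen-voltage) domain of Vivid (VVD) from Neurospora crassa, a small flavin-binding photoreceptor domain generally used as a blue-light-responsive dimerization module. The insert sits downstream of the human CMV immediate early enhancer and promoter and upstream of the bGH polyadenylation signal. A T7 promoter lies between the CMV promoter and the cloning region. The automated feature table does not annotate the LOV coding sequence itself, but the unannotated gap between the T7 promoter and the bGH poly(A) signal corresponds to where it would lie.

As the "_X" in the name and the stated purpose indicate, the LOV domain is followed by restriction sites. It was introduced via AgeI, with the 5′ site destroyed and the 3′ site retained, so a protein of interest can be inserted after the photoreceptor, presumably to generate a fusion with the LOV domain at the N-terminus. For propagation in E. coli the plasmid has a high-copy ColE1/pUC-type origin and an ampicillin resistance gene with its own promoter. An f1 origin is also present. Selection of stably transfected mammalian cells with G418 is provided by a neomycin phosphotransferase gene driven by the SV40 early promoter and terminated by the SV40 poly(A) signal. Several short annotated fragments (HIV-1 LTR, ble, lacI, bom) are probably backbone remnants or chance matches from the annotation software rather than functional elements.
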