Features (pLannotate 1.2.2; 19 found; start..end, strand, type, name):
    121..500     +  enhancer       CMV enhancer: human cytomegalovirus immediate early enhancer
    501..704     +  promoter       CMV promoter: human cytomegalovirus (CMV) immediate early promoter
    700..733     +  LTR            5' LTR (truncated) (fragment): truncated 5' long terminal repeat (LTR) from HIV-1
    749..767     +  promoter       T7 promoter: promoter for bacteriophage T7 RNA polymerase
   1306..1530    +  polyA_signal   bGH poly(A) signal: bovine growth hormone polyadenylation signal
   1534..1555    +  promoter       SV40 promoter (fragment): SV40 enhancer and early promoter
   1576..2004    +  rep_origin     f1 ori (sequence partly withheld): f1 bacteriophage origin of replication; arrow indicates direction of (+) strand synthesis
   2018..2347    +  promoter       SV40 promoter: SV40 enhancer and early promoter
   2414..3205    +  CDS            neo: KKA2_KLEPN - Also known as kan, nptII. Experimental evidence at protein level: Swiss-Prot protein existence level 1. Resistance to kanamycin, neomycin, paromomycin, ribostamycin, butirosin and gentamicin B. From Klebsiella pneumoniae.
   3229..3387    +  CDS            ble (fragment): BLE_KLEPN - Experimental evidence at protein level: Swiss-Prot protein existence level 1. Binding protein with a strong affinity to the bleomycin family of antibiotics. Binds to CL990; an antimitotic-antibiotic compound. From Klebsiella pneumoniae.
   3382..3503    +  polyA_signal   SV40 poly(A) signal: SV40 polyadenylation signal
   3576..3592    -  protein_bind   lac operator: The lac repressor binds to the lac operator to inhibit transcription in E. coli. This inhibition can be relieved by adding lactose or isopropyl-β-D-thiogalactopyranoside (IPTG). lac repressor encoded by lacI
   3600..3630    -  promoter       lac promoter: promoter for the E. coli lac operon
   3645..3666    -  protein_bind   CAP binding site: CAP binding activates transcription in the presence of cAMP. E. coli catabolite activator protein
   3679..3771    -  CDS            lacI (fragment): lac repressor; lacI; The lac repressor binds to the lac operator to inhibit transcription in E. coli. This inhibition can be relieved by adding lactose or isopropyl-β-D-thiogalactopyranoside (IPTG).
   3954..4542    -  rep_origin     ori: high-copy-number ColE1/pMB1/pBR322/pUC origin of replication
   4713..5573    -  CDS            AmpR: β-lactamase; bla; confers resistance to ampicillin, carbenicillin, and related antibiotics
   5574..5678    -  promoter       AmpR promoter: bla
   5737..5789    -  misc_feature   bom (fragment): basis of mobility region from pBR322
>Addgene plasmid #131176 | pOVC1_NcVVD-LOV_X | addgene full sequence | sequence record 256829 | Addgene NGS Result
AGTGCGCGAGCAAAATTTAAGCTACAACAAGGCAAGGCTTGACCGACAATTGCATGAAGAATCTGCTTAG
GGTTAGGCGTTTTGCGCTGCTTCGCGATGTACGGGCCAGATATACGCGTTGACATTGATTATTGACTAGT
TATTAATAGTAATCAATTACGGGGTCATTAGTTCATAGCCCATATATGGAGTTCCGCGTTACATAACTTA
CGGTAAATGGCCCGCCTGGCTGACCGCCCAACGACCCCCGCCCATTGACGTCAATAATGACGTATGTTCC
CATAGTAACGCCAATAGGGACTTTCCATTGACGTCAATGGGTGGAGTATTTACGGTAAACTGCCCACTTG
GCAGTACATCAAGTGTATCATATGCCAAGTACGCCCCCTATTGACGTCAATGACGGTAAATGGCCCGCCT
GGCATTATGCCCAGTACATGACCTTATGGGACTTTCCTACTTGGCAGTACATCTACGTATTAGTCATCGC
TATTACCATGGTGATGCGGTTTTGGCAGTACATCAATGGGCGTGGATAGCGGTTTGACTCACGGGGATTT
CCAAGTCTCCACCCCATTGACGTCAATGGGAGTTTGTTTTGGCACCAAAATCAACGGGACTTTCCAAAAT
GTCGTAACAACTCCGCCCCATTGACGCAAATGGGCGGTAGGCGTGTACGGTGGGAGGTCTATATAAGCAG
AGCTCTCTGGCTAACTAGAGAACCCACTGCTTACTGGCTTATCGAAATTAATACGACTCACTATAGGGAG
ACCCAAGCTGACCATGGCCACCGGGCACACTCTCTACGCCCCAGGCGGGTACGATATTATGGGCTGGCTG
ATCCAGATCATGAACAGGCCCAATCCCCAGGTCGAGCTGGGACCCGTGGATACTTCATGTGCACTGATAC
TGTGCGACCTGAAGCAGAAGGATACACCTATAGTTTACGCTTCAGAAGCCTTTCTGTACATGACAGGGTA
TTCTAACGCCGAGGTGCTGGGGAGGAACTGTAGGTTCCTCCAGAGTCCCGATGGTATGGTGAAACCTAAG
AGTACTCGCAAATATGTGGATAGCAATACTATTAACACCATGAGGAAAGCCATCGACAGAAACGCAGAAG
TTCAGGTGGAAGTGGTGAACTTTAAGAAGAACGGCCAGCGGTTCGTGAACTTTCTCACAATGATTCCAGT
GCGGGACGAAACCGGGGAGTACCGGTACAGCATGGGTTTTCAGTGCGAAACCGAACCCGGTGAATTCTCA
GGCTCTGGATCCCCCGGGTAAGTTTAAACCGCTGATCAGCCTCGACTGTGCCTTCTAGTTGCCAGCCATC
TGTTGTTTGCCCCTCCCCCGTGCCTTCCTTGACCCTGGAAGGTGCCACTCCCACTGTCCTTTCCTAATAA
AATGAGGAAATTGCATCGCATTGTCTGAGTAGGTGTCATTCTATTCTGGGGGGTGGGGTGGGGCAGGACA
GCAAGGGGGAGGATTGGGAAGACAATAGCAGGCATGCTGGGGATGCGGTGGGCTCTATGGCTTCTGAGGC
GGAAAGAACCAGCTGGGGCTCTAGGGGGTATCCCC
[124 nt withheld, positions 1576-1699]
C
[91 nt withheld, positions 1701-1791]
A
[49 nt withheld, positions 1793-1841]
CCTTTGACGTTGGAGTCCACGTTCTTT
[37 nt withheld, positions 1869-1905]
ACCCTATCTCGGTCTATTCTTTTGATTTATAAGGGATTTTGCCGATTTCGGCCTATTGGTTAAAAAATGA
GCTGATTTAACAAAAATTTAACGCGAATTAATTCTGTGGAATGTGTGTCAGTTAGGGTGTGGAAAGTCCC
CAGGCTCCCCAGCAGGCAGAAGTATGCAAAGCATGCATCTCAATTAGTCAGCAACCAGGTGTGGAAAGTC
CCCAGGCTCCCCAGCAGGCAGAAGTATGCAAAGCATGCATCTCAATTAGTCAGCAACCATAGTCCCGCCC
CTAACTCCGCCCATCCCGCCCCTAACTCCGCCCAGTTCCGCCCATTCTCCGCCCCATGGCTGACTAATTT
TTTTTATTTATGCAGAGGCCGAGGCCGCCTCTGCCTCTGAGCTATTCCAGAAGTAGTGAGGAGGCTTTTT
TGGAGGCCTAGGCTTTTGCAAAAAGCTCTCGGGAGCTTGTATATCCATTTTCGGATCTGATCAAGAGACA
GGATGAGGATCGTTTCGCATGATTGAACAAGATGGATTGCACGCAGGTTCTCCGGCCGCTTGGGTGGAGA
GGCTATTCGGCTATGACTGGGCACAACAGACAATCGGCTGCTCTGATGCCGCCGTGTTCCGGCTGTCAGC
GCAGGGGCGCCCGGTTCTTTTTGTCAAGACCGACCTGTCCGGTGCCCTGAATGAACTGCAGGACGAGGCA
GCGCGGCTATCGTGGCTGGCCACGACGGGCGTTCCTTGCGCAGCTGTGCTCGACGTTGTCACTGAAGCGG
GAAGGGACTGGCTGCTATTGGGCGAAGTGCCGGGGCAGGATCTCCTGTCATCTCACCTTGCTCCTGCCGA
GAAAGTATCCATCATGGCTGATGCAATGCGGCGGCTGCATACGCTTGATCCGGCTACCTGCCCATTCGAC
CACCAAGCGAAACATCGCATCGAGCGAGCACGTACTCGGATGGAAGCCGGTCTTGTCGATCAGGATGATC
TGGACGAAGAGCATCAGGGGCTCGCGCCAGCCGAACTGTTCGCCAGGCTCAAGGCGCGCATGCCCGACGG
CGAGGATCTCGTCGTGACCCATGGCGATGCCTGCTTGCCGAATATCATGGTGGAAAATGGCCGCTTTTCT
GGATTCATCGACTGTGGCCGGCTGGGTGTGGCGGACCGCTATCAGGACATAGCGTTGGCTACCCGTGATA
TTGCTGAAGAGCTTGGCGGCGAATGGGCTGACCGCTTCCTCGTGCTTTACGGTATCGCCGCTCCCGATTC
GCAGCGCATCGCCTTCTATCGCCTTCTTGACGAGTTCTTCTGAGCGGGACTCTGGGGTTCGAAATGACCG
ACCAAGCGACGCCCAACCTGCCATCACGAGATTTCGATTCCACCGCCGCCTTCTATGAAAGGTTGGGCTT
CGGAATCGTTTTCCGGGACGCCGGCTGGATGATCCTCCAGCGCGGGGATCTCATGCTGGAGTTCTTCGCC
CACCCCAACTTGTTTATTGCAGCTTATAATGGTTACAAATAAAGCAATAGCATCACAAATTTCACAAATA
AAGCATTTTTTTCACTGCATTCTAGTTGTGGTTTGTCCAAACTCATCAATGTATCTTATCATGTCTGTAT
ACCGTCGACCTCTAGCTAGAGCTTGGCGTAATCATGGTCATAGCTGTTTCCTGTGTGAAATTGTTATCCG
CTCACAATTCCACACAACATACGAGCCGGAAGCATAAAGTGTAAAGCCTGGGGTGCCTAATGAGTGAGCT
AACTCACATTAATTGCGTTGCGCTCACTGCCCGCTTTCCAGTCGGGAAACCTGTCGTGCCAGCTGCATTA
ATGAATCGGCCAACGCGCGGGGAGAGGCGGTTTGCGTATTGGGCGCTCTTCCGCTTCCTCGCTCACTGAC
TCGCTGCGCTCGGTCGTTCGGCTGCGGCGAGCGGTATCAGCTCACTCAAAGGCGGTAATACGGTTATCCA
CAGAATCAGGGGATAACGCAGGAAAGAACATGTGAGCAAAAGGCCAGCAAAAGGCCAGGAACCGTAAAAA
GGCCGCGTTGCTGGCGTTTTTCCATAGGCTCCGCCCCCCTGACGAGCATCACAAAAATCGACGCTCAAGT
CAGAGGTGGCGAAACCCGACAGGACTATAAAGATACCAGGCGTTTCCCCCTGGAAGCTCCCTCGTGCGCT
CTCCTGTTCCGACCCTGCCGCTTACCGGATACCTGTCCGCCTTTCTCCCTTCGGGAAGCGTGGCGCTTTC
TCATAGCTCACGCTGTAGGTATCTCAGTTCGGTGTAGGTCGTTCGCTCCAAGCTGGGCTGTGTGCACGAA
CCCCCCGTTCAGCCCGACCGCTGCGCCTTATCCGGTAACTATCGTCTTGAGTCCAACCCGGTAAGACACG
ACTTATCGCCACTGGCAGCAGCCACTGGTAACAGGATTAGCAGAGCGAGGTATGTAGGCGGTGCTACAGA
GTTCTTGAAGTGGTGGCCTAACTACGGCTACACTAGAAGAACAGTATTTGGTATCTGCGCTCTGCTGAAG
CCAGTTACCTTCGGAAAAAGAGTTGGTAGCTCTTGATCCGGCAAACAAACCACCGCTGGTAGCGGTGGTT
TTTTTGTTTGCAAGCAGCAGATTACGCGCAGAAAAAAAGGATCTCAAGAAGATCCTTTGATCTTTTCTAC
GGGGTCTGACGCTCAGTGGAACGAAAACTCACGTTAAGGGATTTTGGTCATGAGATTATCAAAAAGGATC
TTCACCTAGATCCTTTTAAATTAAAAATGAAGTTTTAAATCAATCTAAAGTATATATGAGTAAACTTGGT
CTGACAGTTACCAATGCTTAATCAGTGAGGCACCTATCTCAGCGATCTGTCTATTTCGTTCATCCATAGT
TGCCTGACTCCCCGTCGTGTAGATAACTACGATACGGGAGGGCTTACCATCTGGCCCCAGTGCTGCAATG
ATACCGCGAGACCCACGCTCACCGGCTCCAGATTTATCAGCAATAAACCAGCCAGCCGGAAGGGCCGAGC
GCAGAAGTGGTCCTGCAACTTTATCCGCCTCCATCCAGTCTATTAATTGTTGCCGGGAAGCTAGAGTAAG
TAGTTCGCCAGTTAATAGTTTGCGCAACGTTGTTGCCATTGCTACAGGCATCGTGGTGTCACGCTCGTCG
TTTGGTATGGCTTCATTCAGCTCCGGTTCCCAACGATCAAGGCGAGTTACATGATCCCCCATGTTGTGCA
AAAAAGCGGTTAGCTCCTTCGGTCCTCCGATCGTTGTCAGAAGTAAGTTGGCCGCAGTGTTATCACTCAT
GGTTATGGCAGCACTGCATAATTCTCTTACTGTCATGCCATCCGTAAGATGCTTTTCTGTGACTGGTGAG
TACTCAACCAAGTCATTCTGAGAATAGTGTATGCGGCGACCGAGTTGCTCTTGCCCGGCGTCAATACGGG
ATAATACCGCGCCACATAGCAGAACTTTAAAAGTGCTCATCATTGGAAAACGTTCTTCGGGGCGAAAACT
CTCAAGGATCTTACCGCTGTTGAGATCCAGTTCGATGTAACCCACTCGTGCACCCAACTGATCTTCAGCA
TCTTTTACTTTCACCAGCGTTTCTGGGTGAGCAAAAACAGGAAGGCAAAATGCCGCAAAAAAGGGAATAA
GGGCGACACGGAAATGTTGAATACTCATACTCTTCCTTTTTCAATATTATTGAAGCATTTATCAGGGTTA
TTGTCTCATGAGCGGATACATATTTGAATGTATTTAGAAAAATAAACAAATAGGGGTTCCGCGCACATTT
CCCCGAAAAGTGCCACCTGACGTCGACGGATCGGGAGATCTCCCGATCCCCTATGGTGCACTCTCAGTAC
AATCTGCTCTGATGCCGCATAGTTAAGCCAGTATCTGCTCCCTGCTTGTGTGTTGGAGGTCGCTGAGT
