>Addgene plasmid #131176 | pOVC1_NcVVD-LOV_X | depositor partial sequence | sequence record 251430 | pOVC1_NcVVD-LOV_X
ACCATGGCCACCGGGCACACTCTCTACGCCCCAGGCGGGTACGATATTATGGGCTGGCTGATCCAGATCA
TGAACAGGCCCAATCCCCAGGTCGAGCTGGGACCCGTGGATACTTCATGTGCACTGATACTGTGCGACCT
GAAGCAGAAGGATACACCTATAGTTTACGCTTCAGAAGCCTTTCTGTACATGACAGGGTATTCTAACGCC
GAGGTGCTGGGGAGGAACTGTAGGTTCCTCCAGAGTCCCGATGGTATGGTGAAACCTAAGAGTACTCGCA
AATATGTGGATAGCAATACTATTAACACCATGAGGAAAGCCATCGACAGAAACGCAGAAGTTCAGGTGGA
AGTGGTGAACTTTAAGAAGAACGGCCAGCGGTTCGTGAACTTTCTCACAATGATTCCAGTGCGGGACGAA
ACCGGGGAGTACCGGTACAGCATGGGTTTTCAGTGCGAAACCGAACCCGGTGAATTCTCAGGCTCTGGAT
CCCCCGGGTAA
